>Addgene plasmid #77087 | PLXNA3 gRNA (BRDN0001145428) | addgene full sequence | sequence record 187090 | Addgene Assembled Sequence
CCCGGGTGCAAAGATGGATAAAGTTTTAAACAGAGAGGAATCTTTGCAGCTAATGGACCTTCTAGGTCTT
GAAAGGAGTGGGAATTGGCTCCGGTGCCCGTCAGTGGGCAGAGCGCACATCGCCCACAGTCCCCGAGAAG
TTGGGGGGAGGGGTCGGCAATTGATCCGGTGCCTAGAGAAGGTGGCGCGGGGTAAACTGGGAAAGTGATG
TCGTGTACTGGCTCCGCCTTTTTCCCGAGGGTGGGGGAGAACCGTATATAAGTGCAGTAGTCGCCGTGAA
CGTTCTTTTTCGCAACGGGTTTGCCGCCAGAACACAGGTAAGTGCCGTGTGTGGTTCCCGCGGGCCTGGC
CTCTTTACGGGTTATGGCCCTTGCGTGCCTTGAATTACTTCCACCTGGCTGCAGTACGTGATTCTTGATC
CCGAGCTTCGGGTTGGAAGTGGGTGGGAGAGTTCGAGGCCTTGCGCTTAAGGAGCCCCTTCGCCTCGTGC
TTGAGTTGAGGCCTGGCCTGGGCGCTGGGGCCGCCGCGTGCGAATCTGGTGGCACCTTCGCGCCTGTCTC
GCTGCTTTCGATAAGTCTCTAGCCATTTAAAATTTTTGATGACCTGCTGCGACGCTTTTTTTCTGGCAAG
ATAGTCTTGTAAATGCGGGCCAAGATCTGCACACTGGTATTTCGGTTTTTGGGGCCGCGGGCGGCGACGG
GGCCCGTGCGTCCCAGCGCACATGTTCGGCGAGGCGGGGCCTGCGAGCGCGGCCACCGAGAATCGGACGG
GGGTAGTCTCAAGCTGGCCGGCCTGCTCTGGTGCCTGGCCTCGCGCCGCCGTGTATCGCCCCGCCCTGGG
CGGCAAGGCTGGCCCGGTCGGCACCAGTTGCGTGAGCGGAAAGATGGCCGCTTCCCGGCCCTGCTGCAGG
GAGCTCAAAATGGAGGACGCGGCGCTCGGGAGAGCGGGCGGGTGAGTCACCCACACAAAGGAAAAGGGCC
TTTCCGTCCTCAGCCGTCGCTTCATGTGACTCCACGGAGTACCGGGCGCCGTCCAGGCACCTCGATTAGT
TCTCGAGCTTTTGGAGTACGTCGTCTTTAGGTTGGGGGGAGGGGTTTTATGCGATGGAGTTTCCCCACAC
TGAGTGGGTGGAGACTGAAGTTAGGCCAGCTTGGCACTTGATGTAATTCTCCTTGGAATTTGCCCTTTTT
GAGTTTGGATCTTGGTTCATTCTCAAGCCTCAGACAGTGGTTCAAAGTTTTTTTCTTCCATTTCAGGTGT
CGTGACGTACGGCCACCATGACCGAGTACAAGCCCACGGTGCGCCTCGCCACCCGCGACGACGTCCCCAG
GGCCGTACGCACCCTCGCCGCCGCGTTCGCCGACTACCCCGCCACGCGCCACACCGTCGATCCGGACCGC
CACATCGAGCGGGTCACCGAGCTGCAAGAACTCTTCCTCACGCGCGTCGGGCTCGACATCGGCAAGGTGT
GGGTCGCGGACGACGGCGCCGCCGTGGCGGTCTGGACCACGCCGGAGAGCGTCGAAGCGGGGGCGGTGTT
CGCCGAGATCGGCCCGCGCATGGCCGAGTTGAGCGGTTCCCGGCTGGCCGCGCAGCAACAGATGGAAGGC
CTCCTGGCGCCGCACCGGCCCAAGGAGCCCGCGTGGTTCCTGGCCACCGTCGGAGTCTCGCCCGACCACC
AGGGCAAGGGTCTGGGCAGCGCCGTCGTGCTCCCCGGAGTGGAGGCGGCCGAGCGCGCCGGGGTGCCCGC
CTTCCTGGAGACCTCCGCGCCCCGCAACCTCCCCTTCTACGAGCGGCTCGGCTTCACCGTCACCGCCGAC
GTCGAGGTGCCCGAAGGACCGCGCACCTGGTGCATGACCCGCAAGCCCGGTGCCTGAACGCGTTAAGTCG
ACAATCAACCTCTGGATTACAAAATTTGTGAAAGATTGACTGGTATTCTTAACTATGTTGCTCCTTTTAC
GCTATGTGGATACGCTGCTTTAATGCCTTTGTATCATGCTATTGCTTCCCGTATGGCTTTCATTTTCTCC
TCCTTGTATAAATCCTGGTTGCTGTCTCTTTATGAGGAGTTGTGGCCCGTTGTCAGGCAACGTGGCGTGG
TGTGCACTGTGTTTGCTGACGCAACCCCCACTGGTTGGGGCATTGCCACCACCTGTCAGCTCCTTTCCGG
GACTTTCGCTTTCCCCCTCCCTATTGCCACGGCGGAACTCATCGCCGCCTGCCTTGCCCGCTGCTGGACA
GGGGCTCGGCTGTTGGGCACTGACAATTCCGTGGTGTTGTCGGGGAAATCATCGTCCTTTCCTTGGCTGC
TCGCCTGTGTTGCCACCTGGATTCTGCGCGGGACGTCCTTCTGCTACGTCCCTTCGGCCCTCAATCCAGC
GGACCTTCCTTCCCGCGGCCTGCTGCCGGCTCTGCGGCCTCTTCCGCGTCTTCGCCTTCGCCCTCAGACG
AGTCGGATCTCCCTTTGGGCCGCCTCCCCGCGTCGACTTTAAGACCAATGACTTACAAGGCAGCTGTAGA
TCTTAGCCACTTTTTAAAAGAAAAGGGGGGACTGGAAGGGCTAATTCACTCCCAACGAAGACAAGATCTG
CTTTTTGCTTGTACTGGGTCTCTCTGGTTAGACCAGATCTGAGCCTGGGAGCTCTCTGGCTAACTAGGGA
ACCCACTGCTTAAGCCTCAATAAAGCTTGCCTTGAGTGCTTCAAGTAGTGTGTGCCCGTCTGTTGTGTGA
CTCTGGTAACTAGAGATCCCTCAGACCCTTTTAGTCAGTGTGGAAAATCTCTAGCAGTACGTATAGTAGT
TCATGTCATCTTATTATTCAGTATTTATAACTTGCAAAGAAATGAATATCAGAGAGTGAGAGGAACTTGT
TTATTGCAGCTTATAATGGTTACAAATAAAGCAATAGCATCACAAATTTCACAAATAAAGCATTTTTTTC
ACTGCATTCTAGTTGTGGTTTGTCCAAACTCATCAATGTATCTTATCATGTCTGGCTCTAGCTATCCCGC
CCCTAACTCCGCCCATCCCGCCCCTAACTCCGCCCAGTTCCGCCCATTCTCCGCCCCATGGCTGACTAAT
TTTTTTTATTTATGCAGAGGCCGAGGCCGCCTCGGCCTCTGAGCTATTCCAGAAGTAGTGAGGAGGCTTT
TTTGGAGGCCTAGGGACGTACCCAATTCGCCCTATAGTGAGTCGTATTACGCGCGCTCACTGGCCGTCGT
TTTACAACGTCGTGACTGGGAAAACCCTGGCGTTACCCAACTTAATCGCCTTGCAGCACATCCCCCTTTC
GCCAGCTGGCGTAATAGCGAAGAGGCCCGCACCGATCGCCCTTCCCAACAGTTGCGCAGCCTGAATGGCG
AATGGG
[124 nt withheld, positions 3367-3490]
C
[91 nt withheld, positions 3492-3582]
A
[49 nt withheld, positions 3584-3632]
CCTTTGACGTTGGAGTCCACGTTCTTT
[37 nt withheld, positions 3660-3696]
ACCCTATCTCGGTCTATTCTTTTGATTTATAAGGGATTTTGCCGATTTCGGCCTATTGGTTAAAAAATGA
GCTGATTTAACAAAAATTTAACGCGAATTTTAACAAAATATTAACGCTTACAATTTAGGTGGCACTTTTC
GGGGAAATGTGCGCGGAACCCCTATTTGTTTATTTTTCTAAATACATTCAAATATGTATCCGCTCATGAG
ACAATAACCCTGATAAATGCTTCAATAATATTGAAAAAGGAAGAGTATGAGTATTCAACATTTCCGTGTC
GCCCTTATTCCCTTTTTTGCGGCATTTTGCCTTCCTGTTTTTGCTCACCCAGAAACGCTGGTGAAAGTAA
AAGATGCTGAAGATCAGTTGGGTGCACGAGTGGGTTACATCGAACTGGATCTCAACAGCGGTAAGATCCT
TGAGAGTTTTCGCCCCGAAGAACGTTTTCCAATGATGAGCACTTTTAAAGTTCTGCTATGTGGCGCGGTA
TTATCCCGTATTGACGCCGGGCAAGAGCAACTCGGTCGCCGCATACACTATTCTCAGAATGACTTGGTTG
AGTACTCACCAGTCACAGAAAAGCATCTTACGGATGGCATGACAGTAAGAGAATTATGCAGTGCTGCCAT
AACCATGAGTGATAACACTGCGGCCAACTTACTTCTGACAACGATCGGAGGACCGAAGGAGCTAACCGCT
TTTTTGCACAACATGGGGGATCATGTAACTCGCCTTGATCGTTGGGAACCGGAGCTGAATGAAGCCATAC
CAAACGACGAGCGTGACACCACGATGCCTGTAGCAATGGCAACAACGTTGCGCAAACTATTAACTGGCGA
ACTACTTACTCTAGCTTCCCGGCAACAATTAATAGACTGGATGGAGGCGGATAAAGTTGCAGGACCACTT
CTGCGCTCGGCCCTTCCGGCTGGCTGGTTTATTGCTGATAAATCTGGAGCCGGTGAGCGTGGGTCTCGCG
GTATCATTGCAGCACTGGGGCCAGATGGTAAGCCCTCCCGTATCGTAGTTATCTACACGACGGGGAGTCA
GGCAACTATGGATGAACGAAATAGACAGATCGCTGAGATAGGTGCCTCACTGATTAAGCATTGGTAACTG
TCAGACCAAGTTTACTCATATATACTTTAGATTGATTTAAAACTTCATTTTTAATTTAAAAGGATCTAGG
TGAAGATCCTTTTTGATAATCTCATGACCAAAATCCCTTAACGTGAGTTTTCGTTCCACTGAGCGTCAGA
CCCCGTAGAAAAGATCAAAGGATCTTCTTGAGATCCTTTTTTTCTGCGCGTAATCTGCTGCTTGCAAACA
AAAAAACCACCGCTACCAGCGGTGGTTTGTTTGCCGGATCAAGAGCTACCAACTCTTTTTCCGAAGGTAA
CTGGCTTCAGCAGAGCGCAGATACCAAATACTGTTCTTCTAGTGTAGCCGTAGTTAGGCCACCACTTCAA
GAACTCTGTAGCACCGCCTACATACCTCGCTCTGCTAATCCTGTTACCAGTGGCTGCTGCCAGTGGCGAT
AAGTCGTGTCTTACCGGGTTGGACTCAAGACGATAGTTACCGGATAAGGCGCAGCGGTCGGGCTGAACGG
GGGGTTCGTGCACACAGCCCAGCTTGGAGCGAACGACCTACACCGAACTGAGATACCTACAGCGTGAGCT
ATGAGAAAGCGCCACGCTTCCCGAAGGGAGAAAGGCGGACAGGTATCCGGTAAGCGGCAGGGTCGGAACA
GGAGAGCGCACGAGGGAGCTTCCAGGGGGAAACGCCTGGTATCTTTATAGTCCTGTCGGGTTTCGCCACC
TCTGACTTGAGCGTCGATTTTTGTGATGCTCGTCAGGGGGGCGGAGCCTATGGAAAAACGCCAGCAACGC
GGCCTTTTTACGGTTCCTGGCCTTTTGCTGGCCTTTTGCTCACATGTTCTTTCCTGCGTTATCCCCTGAT
TCTGTGGATAACCGTATTACCGCCTTTGAGTGAGCTGATACCGCTCGCCGCAGCCGAACGACCGAGCGCA
GCGAGTCAGTGAGCGAGGAAGCGGAAGAGCGCCCAATACGCAAACCGCCTCTCCCCGCGCGTTGGCCGAT
TCATTAATGCAGCTGGCACGACAGGTTTCCCGACTGGAAAGCGGGCAGTGAGCGCAACGCAATTAATGTG
AGTTAGCTCACTCATTAGGCACCCCAGGCTTTACACTTTATGCTTCCGGCTCGTATGTTGTGTGGAATTG
TGAGCGGATAACAATTTCACACAGGAAACAGCTATGACCATGATTACGCCAAGCGCGCAATTAACCCTCA
CTAAAGGGAACAAAAGCTGGAGCTGCAAGCTTAATGTAGTCTTATGCAATACTCTTGTAGTCTTGCAACA
TGGTAACGATGAGTTAGCAACATGCCTTACAAGGAGAGAAAAAGCACCGTGCATGCCGATTGGTGGAAGT
AAGGTGGTACGATCGTGCCTTATTAGGAAGGCAACAGACGGGTCTGACATGGATTGGACGAACCACTGAA
TTGCCGCATTGCAGAGATATTGTATTTAAGTGCCTAGCTCGATACATAAACGGGTCTCTCTGGTTAGACC
AGATCTGAGCCTGGGAGCTCTCTGGCTAACTAGGGAACCCACTGCTTAAGCCTCAATAAAGCTTGCCTTG
AGTGCTTCAAGTAGTGTGTGCCCGTCTGTTGTGTGACTCTGGTAACTAGAGATCCCTCAGACCCTTTTAG
TCAGTGTGGAAAATCTCTAGCAGTGGCGCCCGAACAGGGACTTGAAAGCGAAAGGGAAACCAGAGGAGCT
CTCTCGACGCAGGACTCGGCTTGCTGAAGCGCGCACGGCAAGAGGCGAGGGGCGGCGACTGGTGAGTACG
CCAAAAATTTTGACTAGCGGAGGCTAGAAGGAGAGAGATGGGTGCGAGAGCGTCAGTATTAAGCGGGGGA
GAATTAGATCGCGATGGGAAAAAATTCGGTTAAGGCCAGGGGGAAAGAAAAAATATAAATTAAAACATAT
AGTATGGGCAAGCAGGGAGCTAGAACGATTCGCAGTTAATCCTGGCCTGTTAGAAACATCAGAAGGCTGT
AGACAAATACTGGGACAGCTACAACCATCCCTTCAGACAGGATCAGAAGAACTTAGATCATTATATAATA
CAGTAGCAACCCTCTATTGTGTGCATCAAAGGATAGAGATAAAAGACACCAAGGAAGCTTTAGACAAGAT
AGAGGAAGAGCAAAACAAAAGTAAGACCACCGCACAGCAAGCGGCCGCTGATCTTCAGACCTGGAGGAGG
AGATATGAGGGACAATTGGAGAAGTGAATTATATAAATATAAAGTAGTAAAAATTGAACCATTAGGAGTA
GCACCCACCAAGGCAAAGAGAAGAGTGGTGCAGAGAGAAAAAAGAGCAGTGGGAATAGGAGCTTTGTTCC
TTGGGTTCTTGGGAGCAGCAGGAAGCACTATGGGCGCAGCGTCAATGACGCTGACGGTACAGGCCAGACA
ATTATTGTCTGGTATAGTGCAGCAGCAGAACAATTTGCTGAGGGCTATTGAGGCGCAACAGCATCTGTTG
CAACTCACAGTCTGGGGCATCAAGCAGCTCCAGGCAAGAATCCTGGCTGTGGAAAGATACCTAAAGGATC
AACAGCTCCTGGGGATTTGGGGTTGCTCTGGAAAACTCATTTGCACCACTGCTGTGCCTTGGAATGCTAG
TTGGAGTAATAAATCTCTGGAACAGATTTGGAATCACACGACCTGGATGGAGTGGGACAGAGAAATTAAC
AATTACACAAGCTTAATACACTCCTTAATTGAAGAATCGCAAAACCAGCAAGAAAAGAATGAACAAGAAT
TATTGGAATTAGATAAATGGGCAAGTTTGTGGAATTGGTTTAACATAACAAATTGGCTGTGGTATATAAA
ATTATTCATAATGATAGTAGGAGGCTTGGTAGGTTTAAGAATAGTTTTTGCTGTACTTTCTATAGTGAAT
AGAGTTAGGCAGGGATATTCACCATTATCGTTTCAGACCCACCTCCCAACCCCGAGGGGACCCAGAGAGG
GCCTATTTCCCATGATTCCTTCATATTTGCATATACGATACAAGGCTGTTAGAGAGATAATTAGAATTAA
TTTGACTGTAAACACAAAGATATTAGTACAAAATACGTGACGTAGAAAGTAATAATTTCTTGGGTAGTTT
GCAGTTTTAAAATTATGTTTTAAAATGGACTATCATATGCTTACCGTAACTTGAAAGTATTTCGATTTCT
TGGCTTTATATATCTTGTGGAAAGGACGAAACACCGCCTGTATGAGACAGTCCCCGGTTTTAGAGCTAGA
AATAGCAAGTTAAAATAAGGCTAGTCCGTTATCAACTTGAAAAAGTGGCACCGAGTCGGTGCTTTTTTAA
GCTTGGCGTAACTAGATCTTGAGACAAATGGCAGTATTCATCCACAATTTTAAAAGAAAAGGGGGGATTG
GGGGGTACAGTGCAGGGGAAAGAATAGTAGACATAATAGCAACAGACATACAAACTAAAGAATTACAAAA
ACAAATTACAAAAATTCAAAATTTTCGGGTTTATTACAGGGACAGCAGAGATCCACTTTGGCGCCGGCTC
GAGGGGG
Features (pLannotate 1.2.2; 29 found; start..end, strand, type, name):
     14..80      +  CDS            small t antigen (fragment): SV40 (simian virus 40) small t antigen
    106..317     +  promoter       EF-1α core promoter: core promoter for human elongation factor EF-1α
    318..1256    +  intron         EF-1α intron A: intron upstream of the start codon of human EF-1α
   1278..1877    +  CDS            PuroR (fragment): puromycin N-acetyltransferase; pac from Streptomyces; confers resistance to puromycin
   1893..2481    +  misc_feature   WPRE: woodchuck hepatitis virus posttranscriptional regulatory element
   2532..2551    +  misc_feature   cPPT/CTS (fragment): central polypurine tract and central termination sequence of HIV-1
   2553..2786    +  LTR            3' LTR (ΔU3): self-inactivating 3' long terminal repeat (LTR) from HIV-1
   2864..2985    +  polyA_signal   SV40 poly(A) signal: SV40 polyadenylation signal
   3025..3160    +  rep_origin     SV40 ori: SV40 origin of replication
   3181..3199    -  promoter       T7 promoter: promoter for bacteriophage T7 RNA polymerase
   3207..3362    +  CDS            lacZα (fragment): LacZα fragment of β-galactosidase; lacZ fragment
   3367..3795    +  rep_origin     f1 ori (sequence partly withheld): f1 bacteriophage origin of replication; arrow indicates direction of (+) strand synthesis
   3848..3952    +  promoter       AmpR promoter: bla
   3953..4813    +  CDS            AmpR: β-lactamase; bla; confers resistance to ampicillin, carbenicillin, and related antibiotics
   4984..5572    +  rep_origin     ori: high-copy-number ColE1/pMB1/pBR322/pUC origin of replication
   5755..5847    +  CDS            lacI (fragment): lac repressor; lacI; The lac repressor binds to the lac operator to inhibit transcription in E. coli. This inhibition can be relieved by adding lactose or isopropyl-β-D-thiogalactopyranoside (IPTG).
   5860..5881    +  protein_bind   CAP binding site: CAP binding activates transcription in the presence of cAMP. E. coli catabolite activator protein
   5896..5926    +  promoter       lac promoter: promoter for the E. coli lac operon
   5934..5950    +  protein_bind   lac operator: The lac repressor binds to the lac operator to inhibit transcription in E. coli. This inhibition can be relieved by adding lactose or isopropyl-β-D-thiogalactopyranoside (IPTG). lac repressor encoded by lacI
   5995..6013    +  promoter       T3 promoter: promoter for bacteriophage T3 RNA polymerase
   6041..6267    +  promoter       RSV promoter: Rous sarcoma virus enhancer/promoter
   6268..6448    +  LTR            5' LTR (truncated): truncated 5' long terminal repeat (LTR) from HIV-1
   6495..6620    +  misc_feature   HIV-1 Ψ: packaging signal of human immunodeficiency virus type 1
   6604..6967    +  CDS            HIV-1 gag (fragment): gag protein from human immunodeficiency virus 1; gag
   7113..7346    +  misc_feature   RRE: The Rev response element (RRE) of HIV-1 allows for Rev-dependent mRNA export from the nucleus to the cytoplasm.
   7723..7749    +  CDS            Rev (fragment): human immunodeficiency virus 1 (HIV-1) Rev protein; rev; enhances nuclear export of unspliced and incompletely spliced viral mRNAs
   7753..7993    +  promoter       U6 promoter: RNA polymerase III promoter for human U6 snRNA
   8023..8098    +  misc_RNA       gRNA scaffold: guide RNA scaffold for the Streptococcus pyogenes CRISPR/Cas9 system
   8154..8271    +  misc_feature   cPPT/CTS: central polypurine tract and central termination sequence of HIV-1
