[The description below was written by a language model from this plasmid's Addgene catalogue record and pLannotate feature annotations shown in this document.]
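Description:
PLXNA3 gRNA (BRDN0001145428) is a third-generation lentiviral guide RNA plasmid built on the lentiGuide-Puro backbone and designed to direct Streptococcus pyogenes Cas9 to the human PLXNA3 gene (plexin A3). In bacteria it is maintained through a high-copy ColE1/pUC-type origin and selected with ampicillin via the β-lactamase gene. An f1 origin, an SV40 origin and poly(A) signal, and remnants of lac, T7 and T3 cloning elements are also annotated in the backbone.

The viral transfer cassette begins with an RSV promoter fused to a truncated HIV-1 5' LTR, which makes genomic RNA production Tat-independent. This is followed by the Ψ packaging signal with a gag fragment, the Rev response element for Rev-dependent nuclear export, and a cPPT/CTS that aids nuclear import of the reverse-transcribed genome. The cassette ends in a ΔU3 self-inactivating 3' LTR. Two expression units sit within this frame. A human U6 RNA polymerase III promoter drives the PLXNA3-specific spacer joined to the SpCas9 gRNA scaffold. Downstream, the EF-1α core promoter with its intron A drives puromycin N-acetyltransferase for selecting transduced mammalian cells, and a WPRE enhances transcript stability and expression.

The plasmid does not encode Cas9, so it is meant to be paired with a separate Cas9 lentivirus or used in cells that already express Cas9, typically to knock out PLXNA3. The guide was designed against a PLXNA3 RefSeq transcript and belongs to a human kinome gRNA collection associated with work on optimized sgRNA design for high on-target activity and reduced off-target effects.
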