Addgene plasmid #77087: PLXNA3 gRNA (BRDN0001145428)
Purpose: 3rd generation lentiviral gRNA plasmid targeting human PLXNA3
Depositing lab: John Doench & David Root. Depositing organization: Broad Institute. Publication: Optimized sgRNA design to maximize activity and minimize off-target effects of CRISPR-Cas9. Doench JG, Fusi N, Sullender M, Hegde M, Vaimberg EW, Donovan KF, Smith I, Tothova Z, Wilen C, Orchard R, Virgin HW, Listgarten J, Root DE. Nat Biotechnol. 2016 Jan 18. doi: 10.1038/nbt.3437. PubMed 26780180.
Backbone
  Vector backbone: lentiGuide-Puro
  Backbone manufacturer: Zhang Lab (Addgene plasmid # 52963)
  Vector type: Mammalian Expression, Lentiviral, CRISPR
  Selectable markers: Puromycin
Growth in bacteria
  Bacterial resistance: Ampicillin, 100 μg/mL
  Growth temperature: 37°C
  Growth strain: DH5alpha
  Copy number: High Copy
Gene/Insert
  Gene/Insert name: PLXNA3 (alt names: PLXNA3; NM_017514.4)
  gRNA/shRNA sequence: CCTGTATGAGACAGTCCCCG
  Species: H. sapiens (human)
  Entrez Gene: PLXNA3 (a.k.a. 6.3, HSSEXGENE, PLXN3, PLXN4, XAP-6)
  Promoter: hU6
  Cloning method: Unknown
  Sequencing primers: 5′ U6-F; 3′ pS2-R
Terms and licenses: Academic/Nonprofit Terms; Industry Terms: Not Available to Industry
Depositor comments: The gRNA was designed to target the following Genbank reference sequence(s): NM_017514.4. Note that this plasmid does NOT contain Cas9. It should be used in conjunction with lentiCas9-Blast (Addgene #52962) or otherwise with cell lines already expressing Cas9. Browse the full kinome gRNA library at http://www.addgene.org/pooled-library/broadgpp-human-kinome/ or visit http://www.broadinstitute.org/rnai/public/ for detailed protocols and information.
How to cite: PLXNA3 gRNA (BRDN0001145428) was a gift from John Doench & David Root (Addgene plasmid # 77087 ; http://n2t.net/addgene:77087 ; RRID:Addgene_77087)
