>Addgene plasmid #77087 | PLXNA3 gRNA (BRDN0001145428) | depositor partial sequence | sequence record 144547 | Target Sequence
CCTGTATGAGACAGTCCCCG
