>Addgene plasmid #77087 | PLXNA3 gRNA (BRDN0001145428) | addgene partial sequence | sequence record 187089 | hU6-F
GTAGAAAGTAATAATTTCTTGGGTAGTTTGCAGTTTTAAAATTATGTTTTAAAATGGACTATCATATGCT
TACCGTAACTTGAAAGTATTTCGATTTCTTGGCTTTATATATCTTGTGGAAAGGACGAAACACCGCCTGT
ATGAGACAGTCCCCGGTTTTAGAGCTAGAAATAGCAAGTTAAAATAAGGCTAGTCCGTTATCAACTTGAA
AAAGTGGCACCGAGTCGGTGCTTTTTTAAGCTTGGCGTAACTAGATCTTGAGACAAATGGCAGTATTCAT
CCACAATTTTAAAAGAAAAGGGGGGATTGGGGGGTACAGTGCAGGGGAAAGAATAGTAGACATAATAGCA
ACAGACATACAAACTAAAGAATTACAAAAACAAATTACAAAAATTCAAAATTTTCGGGTTTATTACAGGG
ACAGCAGAGATCCACTTTGGCGCCGGCTCGAGGGGGCCCGGGTGCAAAGATGGATAAAGTTTTAAACAGA
GAGGAATCTTTGCAGCTAATGGACCTTCTAGGTCTTGAAAGGAGTGGGAATTGGCTCCGGTGCCCGTCAG
TGGGCAGAGC
